>Addgene plasmid #123857 | MTK6_003 | addgene full sequence | sequence record 249804 | Addgene NGS Result
ACCTCTTACGTGCCCGATCAATCATGACCAAAATCCCTTAACGTGAGTTTTCGTTCCACTGAGCGTCAGA
CCCCGTAGAAAAGATCAAAGGATCTTCTTGAGATCCTTTTTTTCTGCGCGTAATCTGCTGCTTGCAAACA
AAAAAACCACCGCTACCAGCGGTGGTTTGTTTGCCGGATCAAGAGCTACCAACTCTTTTTCCGAAGGTAA
CTGGCTTCAGCAGAGCGCAGATACCAAATACTGTTCTTCTAGTGTAGCCGTAGTTAGGCCACCACTTCAA
GAACTCTGTAGCACCGCCTACATACCTCGCTCTGCTAATCCTGTTACCAGTGGCTGCTGCCAGTGGCGAT
AAGTCGTGTCTTACCGGGTTGGACTCAAGACGATAGTTACCGGATAAGGCGCAGCGGTCGGGCTGAACGG
GGGGTTCGTGCACACAGCCCAGCTTGGAGCGAACGACCTACACCGAACTGAGATACCTACAGCGTGAGCT
ATGAGAAAGCGCCACGCTTCCCGAAGGGAGAAAGGCGGACAGGTATCCGGTAAGCGGCAGGGTCGGAACA
GGAGAGCGCACGAGGGAGCTTCCAGGGGGAAACGCCTGGTATCTTTATAGTCCTGTCGGGTTTCGCCACC
TCTGACTTGAGCGTCGATTTTTGTGATGCTCGTCAGGGGGGCGGAGCCTATGGAAAAACGCCAGCAACGC
GGCCTTTTTACGGTTCCTGGCCTTTTGCTGGCCTTTTGCTCACATGTTCTTTCCTGCGTTATCCCCTGAT
TCTGTGGATAACCGTAGTCGGTCTCATACAGCGGTGGGCTCTATGGGGTACCTACGTAGGTACATAACTT
ACGGTAAATGGCCCGCCTGGCTGACCGCCCAACGACCCCCGCCCATTGACGTCAATAATGACGTATGTTC
CCATAGTAACGCCAATAGGGACTTTCCATTGACGTCAATGGGTGGAGTATTTACGGTAAACTGCCCACTT
GGCAGTACATCAAGTGTATCATATGCCAAGTACGCCCCCTATTGACGTCAATGACGGTAAATGGCCCGCC
TGGCATTATGCCCAGTACATGACCTTATGGGACTTTCCTACTTGGCAGTACATCTACGTATTAGTCATCG
CTATTACCATGGTGATGCGGTTTTGGCAGTACATCAATGGGCGTGGATAGCGGTTTGACTCACGGGGATT
TCCAAGTCTCCACCCCATTGACGTCAATGGGAGTTTGTTTTGGCACCAAAATCAACGGGACTTTCCAAAA
TGTCGTAACAACTCCGCCCCATTGACGCAAATGGGCGGTAGGCGTGTACGGTGGGAGGTCTATATAAGCA
GAGCTCGTTTAGTGAACCGTCAGATAGCCACCATGGCCAAGCCTTTGTCTCAAGAAGAATCCACCCTCAT
TGAAAGAGCAACGGCTACAATCAACAGCATCCCCATCTCTGAAGACTACAGCGTCGCCAGCGCAGCTCTC
TCTAGCGACGGCCGCATCTTCACTGGTGTCAATGTATATCATTTTACTGGGGGACCTTGTGCAGAACTCG
TGGTGCTGGGCACTGCTGCTGCTGCGGCAGCTGGCAACCTGACTTGTATCGTCGCGATCGGAAATGAGAA
CAGGGGCATCTTGAGCCCCTGCGGACGGTGCCGACAGGTGCTTCTCGATCTGCATCCTGGGATCAAAGCC
ATAGTGAAGGACAGTGATGGACAGCCGACGGCAGTTGGGATTCGTGAATTGCTGCCCTCTGGTTATGTGT
GGGAGGGCTAACTCGAGCGACGCCTCGACTGTGCCTTCTAGTTGCCAGCCATCTGTTGTTTGCCCCTCCC
CCGTGCCTTCCTTGACCCTGGAAGGTGCCACTCCCACTGTCCTTTCCTAATAAAATGAGGAAATTGCATC
GCATTGTCTGAGTAGGTGTCATTCTATTCTGGGGGGTGGGGTGGGGCAGGACAGCAAGGGGGAGGATTGG
GAAGACAATAGCAGGCATGCTGGGGATGCGGTGGGCTCTATGAGTTGAGACCAGACCAATAAAAAACGCC
CGGCGGCAACCGAGCGTTCTGAACAAATCCAGATGGAGTTCTGAGGTCATTACTGGATCTATCAACAGGA
GTCCAAGCGAGCTCGATATCAAATTACGCCCCGCCCTGCCACTCATCGCAGTACTGTTGTAATTCATTAA
GCATTCTGCCGACATGGAAGCCATCACAAACGGCATGATGAACCTGAATCGCCAGCGGCATCAGCACCTT
GTCGCCTTGCGTATAATATTTGCCCATGGTGAAAACGGGGGCGAAGAAGTTGTCCATATTGGCCACGTTT
AAATCAAAACTGGTGAAACTCACCCAGGGATTGGCTGAAACGAAAAACATATTCTCAATAAACCCTTTAG
GGAAATAGGCCAGGTTTTCACCGTAACACGCCACATCTTGCGAATATATGTGTAGAAACTGCCGGAAATC
GTCGTGGTATTCACTCCAGAGCGATGAAAACGTTTCAGTTTGCTCATGGAAAACGGTGTAACAAGGGTGA
ACACTATCCCATATCACCAGCTCACCGTCTTTCATTGCCATACGAAATTCCGGATGAGCATTCATCAGGC
GGGCAAGAATGTGAATAAAGGCCGGATAAAACTTGTGCTTATTTTTCTTTACGGTCTTTAAAAAGGCCGT
AATATCCAGCTGAACGGTCTGGTTATAGGTACATTGAGCAACTGACTGAAATGCCTCAAAATGTTCTTTA
CGATGCCATTGGGATATATCAACGGTGGTATATCCAGTGATTTTTTTCTCCATTTTAGCTTCCTTAGCTC
CTGAAAATCTCGATAACTCAAAAAATACGCCCGGTAGTGATCTTATTTCATTATGGTGAAAGTTGGA
Features (pLannotate 1.2.2; 8 found; start..end, strand, type, name):
     98..686     +  rep_origin     ori: high-copy-number ColE1/pMB1/pBR322/pUC origin of replication
    831..1131    +  enhancer       CMV enhancer: human cytomegalovirus immediate early enhancer
   1132..1335    +  promoter       CMV promoter: human cytomegalovirus (CMV) immediate early promoter
   1363..1761    +  CDS            BSD: blasticidin S deaminase; Aspergillus terreus BSD; confers resistance to blasticidin
   1779..1986    +  polyA_signal   bGH poly(A) signal: bovine growth hormone polyadenylation signal
   2019..2053    -  terminator     lambda t0 terminator: minimal transcription terminator from phage lambda (Scholtissek and Grosse, 1987)
   2127..2783    -  CDS            cat: CAT_ECOLX - Experimental evidence at protein level: Swiss-Prot protein existence level 1. This enzyme is an effector of chloramphenicol resistance in bacteria. From Escherichia coli. This protein is used as a marker in many commonly used cloning vectors, such as pACYC184.
   2784..14      -  promoter       cat promoter (across the origin): promoter of the E. coli cat gene encoding chloramphenicol acetyltransferase
