[The description below was written by a language model from this plasmid's Addgene catalogue record and pLannotate feature annotations shown in this document.]
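Description:
MTK6_003 is a small (about 2.9 kb) part plasmid from the Mammalian Toolkit (MTK), a modular hierarchical cloning system for building genetic circuits in mammalian cells. It is built on the MTK0_027 part-entry backbone and is maintained in E. coli through a high-copy ColE1/pUC-type origin of replication, with selection by chloramphenicol. That resistance comes from a cat (chloramphenicol acetyltransferase) gene driven by its native promoter and followed by a minimal phage lambda t0 terminator, all oriented opposite to the payload.

The payload, named CMV-Blast-bgPA, is a complete mammalian selection cassette. The human cytomegalovirus immediate early enhancer and promoter drive the BSD gene, which encodes the blasticidin S deaminase of Aspergillus terreus. Transcripts are terminated and polyadenylated by a bovine growth hormone poly(A) signal. In cells carrying the cassette, strong constitutive CMV-driven expression of the deaminase inactivates blasticidin, allowing drug selection of transfected or stably modified populations.

Within the MTK scheme this cassette is catalogued as a type 6 part. That position is reserved for components of the destination backbone, such as resistance cassettes, nuclear markers or integrase recognition sites. The plasmid is therefore a storage and donor vector rather than a finished expression construct: the cassette is meant to be assembled with other toolkit parts so that the resulting mammalian vectors carry a blasticidin selection marker. The record lists restriction-enzyme cloning but does not state the flanking cloning sites or part overhangs, and the feature table does not annotate them.
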