Addgene plasmid #123857: MTK6_003
Purpose: Encodes pCMV-Blasticidin resistance cassette as a type 6 part to be used in the MTK system
Depositing lab: Hana El-Samad. Depositing organization: University of California, San Francisco (UCSF). Publication: A Toolkit for Rapid Modular Construction of Biological Circuits in Mammalian Cells. Fonseca JP, Bonny AR, Kumar GR, Ng AH, Town J, Wu QC, Aslankoohi E, Chen SY, Dods G, Harrigan P, Osimiri LC, Kistler AL, El-Samad H. ACS Synth Biol. 2019 Nov 15;8(11):2593-2606. doi: 10.1021/acssynbio.9b00322. Epub 2019 Nov 5. PubMed 31686495.
Backbone
  Vector backbone: MTK0_027
  Vector type: Mammalian Expression
Growth in bacteria
  Bacterial resistance: Chloramphenicol, 25 μg/mL
  Growth temperature: 37°C
  Growth strain: DH5alpha
  Copy number: Unknown
Gene/Insert
  Gene/Insert name: CMV-Blast-bgPA
  Species: Synthetic
  Cloning method: Restriction Enzyme; 5′ cloning site unknown (unknown if destroyed); 3′ cloning site unknown (unknown if destroyed)
Terms and licenses: Academic/Nonprofit Terms; Industry Terms: Not Available to Industry
Depositor comments: Type 6 parts can be components of the destination backbone such as resistance cassette, nuclear marker, integrase recognition sites in the MTK Please visit https://www.biorxiv.org/content/10.1101/506188v2 for BioRxiv preprint
How to cite: MTK6_003 was a gift from Hana El-Samad (Addgene plasmid # 123857 ; http://n2t.net/addgene:123857 ; RRID:Addgene_123857)
